>Addgene plasmid #43115 | I-GCGA | depositor partial sequence | sequence record 58380 | I-GCGA sequence 424 bps
CGTCTCCTGACCCCAGAGCAGGTCGTGGCAATCGCGAGCAATAACGGCGGAAAACAGGCTTTGGAAACGG
TGCAGAGGCTCCTTCCAGTGCTGTGCCAAGCGCACGGACTGACCCCAGAGCAGGTCGTGGCGATCGCAAG
CCACGACGGAGGAAAGCAAGCCTTGGAAACAGTACAGAGGCTGTTGCCTGTGCTGTGCCAAGCGCACGGC
CTCACCCCAGAGCAGGTCGTGGCAATCGCGAGCAATAACGGCGGAAAACAGGCTTTGGAAACGGTGCAGA
GGCTCCTTCCAGTGCTGTGCCAAGCGCACGGATTAACCCCAGAGCAGGTCGTGGCAATCGCCTCCAACAT
TGGCGGGAAACAGGCACTCGAGACTGTCCAGCGCCTGCTTCCCGTGCTGTGCCAAGCGCACGGCTTAAGA
GACG
