>Addgene plasmid #43115 | I-GCGA | addgene partial sequence | sequence record 60326 | M13-F20 5'-TGTAAAACGACGGCCAGT-3'
CTATAGGGCGAATTGGGCCCTCTAGATGCATGCTCGAGCGGCCGCCAGTGTGATGGATATCTGCAGAATT
CGCCCTTCGTCCTAGCGCGTCTCCTGACCCCAGAGCAGGTCGTGGCAATCGCGAGCAATAACGGCGGAAA
ACAGGCTTTGGAAACGGTGCAGAGGCTCCTTCCAGTGCTGTGCCAAGCGCACGGACTGACCCCAGAGCAG
GTCGTGGCGATCGCAAGCCACGACGGAGGAAAGCAAGCCTTGGAAACAGTACAGAGGCTGTTGCCTGTGC
TGTGCCAAGCGCACGGCCTCACCCCAGAGCAGGTCGTGGCAATCGCGAGCAATAACGGCGGAAAACAGGC
TTTGGAAACGGTGCAGAGGCTCCTTCCAGTGCTGTGCCAAGCGCACGGATTAACCCCAGAGCAGGTCGTG
GCAATCGCCTCCAACATTGGCGGGAAACAGGCACTCGAGACTGTCCAGCGCCTGCTTCCCGTGCTGTGCC
AAGCGCACGGCTTAAGAGACGTGGGCACAGGAAAGAAGGGCGAATTCCAGCACACTGGCGGCCGTTACTA
GTGGATCCGAGCTCGGTACCAAGCTTGATGCATAGCTTGAGTATTCTATAGTGTCACCTAAATAGCTTGG
CGTAATCATGGTCATAGCTGTTTCCTGTGTGAAATTGTTATCCGCTCACAATTCCACACAACATACGAGC
CGGAAGCATAAAGTGTAAAGCCTGGGGTGCCTAATGAGTGAGCTAACTCACATTAATTGCGTTGCGCTCA
CTGCCCGCTTTCCAGTCGGGAAACCTGTCGTGCCAGCTGCATTAATGAATCGGCCAACGCGCGGGGAGAG
GCGGTTTGCGTATTGGGCGCTCTTCCGCTTCCTCGCTCACTGACTCGCTGCGCTCGGTCGTTCGGCTGCG
GC
