[The description below was written by a language model from this plasmid's Addgene catalogue record.]
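Description:
I-GCGA is a bacterial cloning plasmid built on the commercial pCRII-TOPO backbone (about 4.0 kb without insert), into which a 424 bp synthetic fragment was introduced by TOPO cloning. It is a high-copy plasmid maintained in E. coli and carries both ampicillin and kanamycin resistance, so either or both antibiotics can be used for selection. The insert is flanked by standard vector priming sites, with T7 on the 5′ side and M13 reverse on the 3′ side, which allow it to be verified by sequencing. No feature table is provided, so other backbone elements are not individually documented here.

The record gives the insert only the name I-GCGA and the species "synthetic"; it does not say what the fragment encodes. The associated publication describes a TALEN genome-editing system for generating human stem cell-based disease models. Given that context, the insert size and the four-letter name, the fragment is plausibly a pre-assembled block of four TAL effector repeat modules recognising the bases G, C, G and A, with the "I" prefix perhaps marking a position or series within a larger library. This reading is an inference and is not stated in the catalogue fields. The vector type indicates a storage and cloning vector with no listed eukaryotic promoter or expression elements, so the plasmid would serve as a source of its insert for assembling custom TALEN arrays in a separate expression backbone, and not as a functional nuclease construct itself.
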