Addgene plasmid #43115: I-GCGA
Depositing lab: Chad Cowan & Kiran Musunuru. Depositing organization: Harvard University. Publication: A TALEN Genome-Editing System for Generating Human Stem Cell-Based Disease Models. Ding Q, Lee YK, Schaefer EA, Peters DT, Veres A, Kim K, Kuperwasser N, Motola DL, Meissner TB, Hendriks WT, Trevisan M, Gupta RM, Moisan A, Banks E, Friesen M, Schinzel RT, Xia F, Tang A, Xia Y, Figueroa E, Wann A, Ahfeldt T, Daheron L, Zhang F, Rubin LL, Peng LF, Chung RT, Musunuru K, Cowan CA. Cell Stem Cell. 2012 Dec 12. pii: S1934-5909(12)00645-5. doi: 10.1016/j.stem.2012.11.011. PubMed 23246482.
Backbone
  Vector backbone: pCRII-TOPO
  Backbone manufacturer: Invitrogen
  Backbone size w/o insert (bp): 3973
  Vector type: Bacterial Cloning
Growth in bacteria
  Bacterial resistance: Ampicillin and Kanamycin, 100 & 50 μg/mL
  Growth temperature: 37°C
  Growth strain: Top10
  Copy number: High Copy
Gene/Insert
  Gene/Insert name: I-GCGA
  Species: Synthetic
  Insert size (bp): 424
  Cloning method: TOPO Cloning
  Sequencing primers: 5′ T7; 3′ M13-rev
Terms and licenses: Academic/Nonprofit Terms; Industry Terms: Not Available to Industry
How to cite: I-GCGA was a gift from Chad Cowan & Kiran Musunuru (Addgene plasmid # 43115 ; http://n2t.net/addgene:43115 ; RRID:Addgene_43115)
